Addgene plasmid #16802: XE95 mFZ6-CS2+
Depositing lab: Randall Moon. Depositing organization: University of Washington. Publication: Protein kinase C is differentially stimulated by Wnt and Frizzled homologs in a G-protein-dependent manner. Sheldahl LC, Park M, Malbon CC, Moon RT. Curr Biol. 1999 Jul 1;9(13):695-8. doi: 10.1016/s0960-9822(99)80310-8. PubMed 10395542.
Backbone
  Vector backbone: pCS2+
  Backbone size w/o insert (bp): 4095
  Vector type: Xenopus Expression
Growth in bacteria
  Bacterial resistance: Ampicillin, 100 μg/mL
  Growth temperature: 37°C
  Growth strain: DH5alpha
  Copy number: High Copy
Gene/Insert
  Gene/Insert name: mFZ6-CS2+ (alt names: fzd6; fz6)
  Species: M. musculus (mouse)
  Entrez Gene: Fzd6 (a.k.a. Fz6)
  Cloning method: Restriction Enzyme; 5′ cloning site EcoR1 (unknown if destroyed); 3′ cloning site EcoR1 (unknown if destroyed)
  Sequencing primers: 5′ SP6
Terms and licenses: Academic/Nonprofit Terms; Industry Terms: Not Available to Industry
Depositor comments: Insert: The clone mFZ4/pRK5 from Nathans lab (accession # U43319), was used as template to PCR amplify just the coding region as an EcoR1 insert. The 3' stop was kept. Constructed by: Rebecca Bates/Randall Moon. Notes for Use: Ref: Sheldahl et al., Current Biology, 9:695-698, 1999.
How to cite: XE95 mFZ6-CS2+ was a gift from Randall Moon (Addgene plasmid # 16802 ; http://n2t.net/addgene:16802 ; RRID:Addgene_16802)
