[The description below was written by a language model from this plasmid's Addgene catalogue record.]
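Description:
XE95 mFZ6-CS2+ is a Xenopus expression plasmid carrying the coding region of mouse Frizzled-6 (Fzd6, also called Fz6), a seven-pass transmembrane Wnt receptor, in the pCS2+ backbone (about 4.1 kb without the insert). It is maintained in E. coli as a high-copy plasmid under ampicillin selection. No feature table accompanies the record, so the regulatory elements are not itemised. The pCS2+ backbone is, however, generally known to provide a strong simian CMV IE94 promoter for expression in vertebrate cells and embryos, an SP6 promoter upstream of the polylinker for in vitro synthesis of sense mRNA, and an SV40 late polyadenylation signal. The listing of SP6 as the 5′ sequencing primer is consistent with this layout.

According to the depositor comments, only the open reading frame was PCR-amplified from an existing pRK5-based cDNA clone and inserted as an EcoRI fragment, with the native stop codon retained. The protein is therefore expected to be untagged, and no fusion tag or reporter is recorded. Because the same enzyme flanks both ends, insert orientation depends on the clone chosen, and the record does not say whether the sites remain intact. The comments name the template clone as "mFZ4", whereas the plasmid name and gene fields all indicate Fzd6. The record does not resolve this discrepancy.

The associated publication examined how different Wnt and Frizzled homologs stimulate protein kinase C in a G-protein-dependent manner. The construct is thus suited to producing mRNA for injection into Xenopus embryos, or to direct expression, to assay Frizzled-6 signalling activity.
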