>Addgene plasmid #16802 | XE95 mFZ6-CS2+ | addgene partial sequence | sequence record 52819 | Sp6 5'-ATTTAGGTGACACTATAG-3'
TTCGAATTCACCATGGAAAGGTCCCCGTTTCTGTTGGCGTGCATTCTTCTGCCCCTCGTAAGAGGACACA
GCCTTTTCACCTGTGAGCCAATCACCGTTCCCAGATGTATGAAAATGACTTACAACATGACGTTCTTCCC
TAACCTGATGGGTCATTATGACCAGGGGATCGCTGCTGTGGAAATGGGGCACTTTCTGCATCTTGCAAAT
CTAGAATGTTCACCAAACATTGAAATGTTCCTTTGCCAAGCTTTTATACCAACCTGCACAGAGCAAATTC
ATGTAGTTCTACCCTGTCGGAAATTGTGTGAGAAAATAGTTTCTGATTGCAAAAAACTAATGGACACTTT
TGGCATCCGATGGCCTGAAGAACTTGAATGTAACAGATTGCCACACTGTGATGACACTGTTCCTGTAACT
TCTCATCCACACACAGAGCTTTCTGGGCCACAGAAGAAATCAGATCAAGTCCCAAGAGACATTGGATTTT
GGTGTCCAAAGCACCTTAGGACTTCCGGGGACCAAGGCTATAGGTTTCTGGGAATTGAACAGTGTGCCCC
TCCGTGCCCCAATATGTATTTTAAAAGTGATGAACTAGACTTTGCCAAAAGTTTCATAGGAATAGTTTCA
ATATTTTGTCTTTGTGCAACTCTGTTCACGTTCCTTACATTTTTAATTGACGTTAGACGATTCAGATACC
CAGAGAGACCAATTATCTATTACTCTGTCTGCTACAGCATTGTCTCTCTCATGTACTTCGTGGGGTTTTT
GCTGGGCAATAGCACGGCTTGTAATAAGG
